Addgene plasmid #1510: BK48
Purpose: (Empty Backbone)
Depositing lab: Andrew Fire. Depositing organization: Carnegie Institution for Science.
Backbone
  Vector backbone: Unknown
  Backbone size (bp): 10549
  Vector type: Worm Expression
Growth in bacteria
  Bacterial resistance: Ampicillin, 100 μg/mL
  Growth temperature: 37°C
  Growth strain: DH5alpha
  Copy number: Unknown
Gene/Insert
  Gene/Insert name: None
  Tag / fusion protein: T3p, let858-562, let858Tsa, let858N, gfpN, IVSR, gfpS65C, IVSS, IVST, gfpC, let858C, let8583', T7p, lacZN, OriF1>>...
  Cloning method: Restriction Enzyme
Terms and licenses: Academic/Nonprofit Terms; Industry Terms: Not Available to Industry
Depositor comments: See Fire Lab Vector Kit Documentation 1997. Fire Lab Miniprep Number BK48, Ligation number BK48.
How to cite: BK48 was a gift from Andrew Fire (Addgene plasmid # 1510 ; http://n2t.net/addgene:1510 ; RRID:Addgene_1510)
