[The description below was written by a language model from this plasmid's Addgene catalogue record and the feature table of its GenBank file.]
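Description:
BK48 is a 10,549 bp circular worm expression plasmid from the 1997 C. elegans vector kit, catalogued as an empty backbone with no separately named insert and with the parent backbone listed as unknown. It is maintained in E. coli through a high-copy ColE1/pUC-type origin and selected with ampicillin via the bla (beta-lactamase) gene under its own promoter. An f1 origin is also present, which allows production of single-stranded DNA with helper phage. The lac promoter and operator, lacZ-derived M13 primer sites, and flanking T3 and T7 phage promoters suggest a Bluescript-like cloning framework, although the record does not say so.

The functional content is described only in the catalogue's ordered component list, because the annotated feature table marks no coding features in the roughly 7.7 kb between the T3 and T7 promoters beyond two GFP primer sites. That list reads as let-858 upstream sequence and trans-splice acceptor, an N-terminal let-858 segment, a GFP coding region carrying the S65C substitution and split by several synthetic introns (IVS elements, commonly included in these vectors to improve expression in worms), then a C-terminal let-858 segment and the let-858 3' region. This arrangement implies GFP inserted within the let-858 gene, giving a LET-858::GFP fusion driven by let-858's own regulatory sequences. The GFP primer notes indicate that this is not EGFP. The record does not state a specific application, referring instead to the kit documentation. Such a construct would plausibly serve as a GFP reporter or a starting vector for transgenic expression in C. elegans.
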