LOCUS       Exported 10549 bp ds-DNA circular SYN 13-MAY-2021
DEFINITION  synthetic circular DNA
ACCESSION   .
VERSION     .
KEYWORDS    BK48
SOURCE      synthetic DNA construct
  ORGANISM  synthetic DNA construct
REFERENCE   1 (bases 1 to 10549)
  AUTHORS   Fire A et al
  TITLE     Fire Lab C. Elegans Vector Kit 1997
REFERENCE   2 (bases 1 to 10549)
  AUTHORS   .
  TITLE     Direct Submission
  JOURNAL   Exported May 13, 2021 from SnapGene Server 1.1.58
            http://www.snapgene.com
FEATURES             Location/Qualifiers
     source          1..10549
                     /organism="synthetic DNA construct"
                     /mol_type="other DNA"
     primer_bind     complement(1207..1235)
                     /label=GFP-R
                     /note="GFP, reverse primer. Does NOT anneal to EGFP"
     primer_bind     1983..2003
                     /label=GFP-F
                     /note="GFP, forward primer. Does NOT anneal to EGFP"
     primer_bind     complement(7734..7753)
                     /label=T7
                     /note="T7 promoter, forward primer"
     promoter        complement(7735..7753)
                     /label=T7 promoter
                     /note="promoter for bacteriophage T7 RNA polymerase"
     primer_bind     complement(7760..7777)
                     /label=M13 Forward
                     /note="In lacZ gene. Also called M13-F20 or M13 (-21)
                     Forward"
     primer_bind     complement(7760..7776)
                     /label=M13 fwd
                     /note="common sequencing primer, one of multiple similar
                     variants"
     primer_bind     complement(7769..7791)
                     /label=M13/pUC Forward
                     /note="In lacZ gene"
     rep_origin      7918..8373
                     /direction=RIGHT
                     /label=f1 ori
                     /note="f1 bacteriophage origin of replication; arrow
                     indicates direction of (+) strand synthesis"
     primer_bind     complement(8005..8024)
                     /label=F1ori-R
                     /note="F1 origin, reverse primer"
     primer_bind     8215..8236
                     /label=F1ori-F
                     /note="F1 origin, forward primer"
     promoter        8400..8504
                     /gene="bla"
                     /label=AmpR promoter
     CDS             8505..9365
                     /codon_start=1
                     /gene="bla"
                     /product="beta-lactamase"
                     /label=AmpR
                     /note="confers resistance to ampicillin, carbenicillin, and
                     related antibiotics"
                     /translation="MSIQHFRVALIPFFAAFCLPVFAHPETLVKVKDAEDQLGARVGYI
                     ELDLNSGKILESFRPEERFPMMSTFKVLLCGAVLSRIDAGQEQLGRRIHYSQNDLVEYS
                     PVTEKHLTDGMTVRELCSAAISMSDNTAANLLLTTIGGPKELTAFFHNMGDHVTRLDRW
                     EPELNEAIPNDERDTTMPVAMATTLRKLLTGELLTLASRQQLIDWMEADKVAGPLLRSA
                     LPAGWFIADKSGAGERGSRGIIAALGPDGKPSRIVVIYTTGSQATMDERNRQIAEIGAS
                     LIKHW"
     primer_bind     complement(8723..8742)
                     /label=Amp-R
                     /note="Ampicillin resistance gene, reverse primer"
     rep_origin      9536..10124
                     /direction=RIGHT
                     /label=ori
                     /note="high-copy-number ColE1/pMB1/pBR322/pUC origin of
                     replication"
     primer_bind     10278..10295
                     /label=L4440
                     /note="L4440 vector, forward primer"
     promoter        10448..10478
                     /label=lac promoter
                     /note="promoter for the E. coli lac operon"
     protein_bind    10486..10502
                     /label=lac operator
                     /bound_moiety="lac repressor encoded by lacI"
                     /note="The lac repressor binds to the lac operator to
                     inhibit transcription in E. coli. This inhibition can be
                     relieved by adding lactose or
                     isopropyl-beta-D-thiogalactopyranoside (IPTG)."
     primer_bind     10491..10513
                     /label=M13/pUC Reverse
                     /note="In lacZ gene"
     primer_bind     10510..10526
                     /label=M13 rev
                     /note="common sequencing primer, one of multiple similar
                     variants"
     primer_bind     10510..10526
                     /label=M13 Reverse
                     /note="In lacZ gene. Also called M13-rev"
     promoter        10547..16
                     /label=T3 promoter
                     /note="promoter for bacteriophage T3 RNA polymerase"
ORIGIN
        1 taaccctcac taaagggaac aaaagctggc tccaaaatcg tcttccgctc tgaaaaacga
       61 aagtggacct ttgacatccg aaaaaatggg cgaaaaaatg aaattgagct ttttgggtcg
      121 aaaaaaatgt ttttagaatg ctgagaacac gttaaacacg aagatcatat ttattttgag
      181 acccggatgc tctgaaaatg tctgacatag atttaaaaaa gcatatatat atttttcatt
      241 ttcaacgtga aagttttgtg caactttata gaatctccta ttggcacatt gttttttatt
      301 taactgaggc agtttttgaa cacctttttg aaactttgaa tctctttgaa gtatactgtc
      361 gaaaagactg acttgagcgt tcgaaatgcc agaagaaaac tatatttgaa tctcgcgcta
      421 aattgagaaa tgcaaccgcg ctccactgga caattggaaa aaaaatttat tcggaggcga
      481 caacggtatt ttcgaaattg attttctgtg tattttctca ttttttataa attcttcttt
      541 gatttatcgt tcgtttgtga gaaatttaat tgtattcaaa cttttttata gtaagatgtc
      601 gtcgagtcgg tcacaatcac ctgaaactcc aaaggcagcc agtgaggaac gtgaagaaga
      661 agaaaaagag tcatctgaac aggtttgatt ttctttctgg tcaaaaagat gaaattattg
      721 attttcagcc agatactccc aaaactagca gcgagaagtc tgcaagtcgt tcacagtcgc
      781 ccagagaatc gcgggaagtg agccaagagg tatgtttttc aaaaatcaat aactgatcat
      841 aatttttatt gtttggtgaa tttaagaaaa taatattcga aaattcctct gaattatcaa
      901 gattgcagta ttaatttcga gaaaaattga gatattcata gagctattgt aaattttctt
      961 gatttcagac tgaaacttcg gaaaatcaag agaaaatcaa agaaaaggat gacggggatg
     1021 atcagcctgg cacaccgaac agctatagaa gccgggaaac ttcaccagct ccaaaaaggt
     1081 ccaaggagac caggtttgtc aaaagcttcc tgcgattaat tctcatttca atttttcaga
     1141 gaatcagagt ctcctgaaaa atcaccggta gaaaaaatga gtaaaggaga agaacttttc
     1201 actggagttg tcccaattct tgttgaatta gatggtgatg ttaatgggca caaattttct
     1261 gtcagtggag agggtgaagg tgatgcaaca tacggaaaac ttacccttaa atttatttgc
     1321 actactggaa aactacctgt tccatgggta agtttaaaca tatatatact aactaaccct
     1381 gattatttaa attttcagcc aacacttgtc actactttct gttatggtgt tcaatgcttc
     1441 tcgagatacc cagatcatat gaaacggcat gactttttca agagtgccat gcccgaaggt
     1501 tatgtacagg aaagaactat atttttcaaa gatgacggga actacaagac acgtaagttt
     1561 aaacagttcg gtactaacta accatacata tttaaatttt caggtgctga agtcaagttt
     1621 gaaggtgata cccttgttaa tagaatcgag ttaaaaggta ttgattttaa agaagatgga
     1681 aacattcttg gacacaaatt ggaatacaac tataactcac acaatgtata catcatggca
     1741 gacaaacaaa agaatggaat caaagttgta agtttaaaca tgattttact aactaactaa
     1801 tctgatttaa attttcagaa cttcaaaatt agacacaaca ttgaagatgg aagcgttcaa
     1861 ctagcagacc attatcaaca aaatactcca attggcgatg gccctgtcct tttaccagac
     1921 aaccattacc tgtccacaca atctgccctt tcgaaagatc ccaacgaaaa gagagaccac
     1981 atggtccttc ttgagtttgt aacagctgct gggattacac atggcatgga tgaactatac
     2041 aaatgcccgg ttcgttcaag atctcccaga aggtcttcag cacgttcccc gtcacgatct
     2101 cctagacggc gccgagaaag aagctcagaa agaaagcaat ccgaagagcc agcaccgcta
     2161 ccagagaaaa agaagaaaga gccgctggat attctacgaa caagaaccgg aggagcatat
     2221 attccacccg ccaaacttcg acttatgcaa caacagatta gtgataagca aagtgaacag
     2281 tatcagagaa tgaattggga aagaatgaag aaaaagattc acggattggt taacagagtc
     2341 aacgcgaaga atcttgttca aattgtcaga gaacttcttc aagagaatgt gattcgttca
     2401 aagtgagtga gaaaatcgaa ggaaaaggaa agaattaatt taatttttca ggggacttct
     2461 ctgccgtgac attattcaag ctcaggcttt ctcaccagga ttctctaacg tctatgcagc
     2521 tttggcggca gttatcaact cgaaattccc tcatgtcggt gaacttcttc tccgtcgtct
     2581 gattgtacag ttcaaaagaa gtttccgtag aaatgacaga ggcgtcacgg tgaacgtgat
     2641 caaattcatc gcacatttga ttaatcaaca agttgctcac gaagttcttg cgctggaaat
     2701 catgattctg atgcttgaag aaccaactga tgattcagtt gaagtcgcca ttgcgttcct
     2761 gaaagagtgt ggagcaaagc ttctggagat tgctccagca gctcttaaca gtgtctacga
     2821 ccgtcttcgt gcaattctca tggaaactga aagatcggaa aatgcactgg atcgacgtat
     2881 tcagtatatg attgagactg caatgcagat tcgaaaggac aaatttgcgg taaggtagaa
     2941 tatataaata gtttattaga aaaaaataaa ttagaataat ttaaattcct actagccaat
     3001 caggcgacct ttttgcgcat agttctatta ttgaaaaatt tggagaattt ctcatattct
     3061 cgctcggaaa tctggaattc gacgagatct tctggcttct gtgcagctgc atcgctttgt
     3121 gctccctttc tcgcttgtct tctgtgtaca ccaagaacct tgttgagttc atcaactgaa
     3181 tctgtgactg gcttgttgct cactggatgc actagacgac tgattctcga gaaatcagat
     3241 tgagttgcga ttagggtgac ctagaaattg ggaataatac gaacttttga aaatattcag
     3301 gaggattaaa aaaattattc tcgacaatcc tacaaattta cttattgcac catgttgctc
     3361 caacattttt cattaaaagt taatgaaaaa atgtagaaaa tcggaaattg gcaattttca
     3421 gaccattttt aagcattttc aaaaaaaaat tgcagctgaa ataaatgtca ttttcagata
     3481 aatcgagcga ttttctgttg tctgacacta gtttttagtt ttaaaaaatg ttggaagaac
     3541 atggtgcaat aggtaatttc atagaatttc catgtgtttt ttttcaatta accaattatc
     3601 caaatcttcc aaactcacat tttgcggagc tgggctatca agaatctgct gcagttttat
     3661 aagacgagca tctctgatat cactgaaaat taatttttaa tcaaaacttg aatatcaact
     3721 aaacccactt attaactttc tcgatcttct gtcgttcggt acgatgacgg tgaagaagcc
     3781 aattgtagta gttgatttgg ttcaagtcct ttcggtgttg tacgtcagtg tcctgcaatg
     3841 ctatttagtt ataacttagg cctaagattc aatttaatga agtgattaaa tttgttctct
     3901 gaacctctta agatgatctt ttggattaga aacatataag acaggtttac ctatctatta
     3961 aaaaacagat caaaatagat acgaccaaat cggataatcc atgcctacct ggcatctagg
     4021 aacgtgttct tagaagattt cttacgtaat cgtatgaaga aataacaatt tgatcgttgg
     4081 ccagcaaaaa tagggtttta agtgggatag tgtttttatt agctaaccgg aaaattttat
     4141 agtttttttt tgcaagaaac cactgaaaac cccctaattg tatacatttt ttggagcagc
     4201 ttctggtctt tttgagcaat aaaattcgat aaaacagaat ttaagtgtaa attgttcaca
     4261 tttagtttct attttatcaa attttgttgc tcaaaaacat tcgaagctgc tctaaaaaaa
     4321 tgcattaaaa aaggggtttt cagtggtttt tcacattaaa aaagctaatt ttaactaaaa
     4381 atccatcata tttccaactt tgtcacaaca ataaaatgct ggtcaaaatg tgttcgaaaa
     4441 aatgtttttt tttttaattt ttataattta aaaatagttt tctttcgctg ggacacatac
     4501 atttttgggc gtaaattttc agttcaaatt tccattttta caaccataat cataaagcta
     4561 cgtctgatct ctctcgcact tacctgcgcc tgattcgaaa gaacaaccgt agccaaaaga
     4621 acaagaagaa caagcacgta gttgtggtag tggacgttca tcacgcaata ctgaccaatg
     4681 gtcgtggggt ctcactttcc gtactattga gagaggggag actgaagatg gcaattgagg
     4741 acagtgtctt cgacgcacgc atgcatccat aagcataatc caggagggat ggagagaaaa
     4801 atcttgtttc taagcccctc cctttgtaat acatacacat atctaatacc gaagaatggc
     4861 taattgaatg gacgtcagct gttgctgtag ttgccaaggc atcatcgatg aaataactga
     4921 aagaaagaat taaataatta ttgcaggcgt atccggcggt cattgaagac ttggacttga
     4981 ttgaggagga ggatcagatc atccatacac ttaatttgga ggatgcggtt gatccggaaa
     5041 atgggcttag taagtgactg accacacgcg gggggcatta atttaataaa ttgaattcca
     5101 tttcagatgt gttcaaacta gatccagaat tcgaaaagaa cgaggaggtt tatgaggaga
     5161 tccgtaagga aatcattgga aacgccgata tttcggatga ggatggtggc gacgagttgg
     5221 atgatgaaga agagggtagt gatgtggaag aggctccgaa gaagactaca gagattattg
     5281 ataatactga tcagaattga ctgctttcag aaggtattca ttttgagttt tgggccggca
     5341 aatctgtaag ttgccggttg ccgaaaattt gctgaatttg ccggaaaaaa aaattccgga
     5401 atttatttaa aaactttttg taaaaattaa attaaatttg caacttttca gagaagtcta
     5461 cctgacaatg caatcatctt tggactacca agaagctgct cacaaattgc tgaaaatgaa
     5521 gattccagac agcatgcagg tcagcgatgt tgcaaagaaa aattttcgac caaaaaaacc
     5581 aaccaatcat aaaatttaaa aaaaaactcc gtttttttct ttttttttat acgagaaaaa
     5641 ccaaaaaaat gtatttttgc caaattctaa aatactatcc ccgaaatttt caatattttc
     5701 tctttcagaa cgaactctgc gcgatgcttg tcgattgttg tgctcaacag cgtacctacg
     5761 agcgattcta cggaatgctc atcgaacgtt tctgccgact tcgcctcgaa taccagcaat
     5821 actttgaaaa gctctgccag gacacgtatt ccacgattca ccgaattgac atcacaaaac
     5881 tgcggaattt ggctcgcctt attgctcatt tgctctcgac ggatgctatt gactggaaga
     5941 ttttggccga tatgaaaatg accgaagagg acacaacttc ttctggcaga atctatatta
     6001 aatatatatt taatgaactt gtggaggcga tgggaatggt taaacttcat tcgagagtta
     6061 ctgatccgtg agtttcctag agagagttgt tttcgtattc aattttccct attttcagaa
     6121 ctttggctca ttgctttgtt ggattattcc cacgaactaa tccgaacagc gcacgatttt
     6181 cgatcaactt cttcacaatg attggattgg gtggtttgac gttggaactt cgtgaatggc
     6241 tggcaaaggg tctcaagaag aagaagggaa tgctggatca gttgaaggcc gaatcaagct
     6301 cagattcatc gtcgtcttcg gattcgtcag actcgtctga ttcttcggat tctgacgatt
     6361 catccgactc gtcttcagat tcctcatctt cttcagaatc agagccagaa ccaccgaaga
     6421 aaaagaagaa gaagaacagt gaagagagtt ccaaaaagaa ggaaaaagag aatattggtc
     6481 gacgggatcg tggagacaag agagctgaac gtcatcgtga tcaaagtgtg gagaacaagg
     6541 acaaggatcg tcgacgtcgc caggattctg acgaaaatcg tcggccagaa cgaggagatg
     6601 accgcaagga tcggagtaaa gatcgtcgtc gtcaagactc ggatgatgag gatcggaaag
     6661 gtcgtgaacg tcgggaagat tcaggggaaa gacgtcgcgg agatcgggat cgacgtgatc
     6721 gaaacaagga tcaggaggat caccgtgaag atcgccgtga ccgaagcaag gatcgtgagg
     6781 atcgacgtga tcgccgtcgt catgactctg atgatgatcg taaaactcgt cgggatagaa
     6841 gtgaagagcg aggaggacgt cgtcgtgaag tggaatcgga tgatcgacgc cgacgtcgtt
     6901 gaattttcaa attttaaata ctgaatattt gttttttttc ctattattta tttattctct
     6961 ttgtgttttt tttcttgctt tctaaaaaat taattcaatc caaatctaaa catttttttt
     7021 tctctttccg tctcccaatt cgtattccgc tcctctcatc tgaacacaat gtgcaagttt
     7081 atttatcttc tcgctttcat ttcattagga cgtgggggga attggtggaa gggggaaaca
     7141 cacaaaagga tgatggaaat gaaataagga cacacaatat gcaacaacat tcaattcaga
     7201 aatatggagg aaggtttaaa agaaaacata aaaatatata gaggaggaag gaaaactagt
     7261 aaaaaataag caaagaaatt aggcgaacga tgagaattgt cctcgcttgg caaatgcgaa
     7321 tccgtatgga gaggcacgtt tggcgaaggc aaatgttcgg tatggagatc tgtaaaaatt
     7381 tttaagttga aatttggtgt tgctctttta caaaattttc cgattttcgc ttgaaattac
     7441 ggtgccaggt ctcgacacgt cttccaattt ttcaaattca aaagagcctt taatgggctg
     7501 tagttgctaa tttctcgttt ttgaaaattt ttcttccgtt taatcgaaat ttgatgtatt
     7561 ttatttatga ttttcaataa atttcaaaga aactggtgaa aactcggaaa attgtgaact
     7621 acagtaatcc aatccttaaa ggcgcacacc ttttaaatgt ccgccccaat acgatatttt
     7681 tttaagattc gggccctcta gagcggccgc caccgcggtg gagctccaat tcgccctata
     7741 gtgagtcgta ttacaattca ctggccgtcg ttttacaacg tcgtgactgg gaaaaccctg
     7801 gcgttaccca acttaatcgc cttgcagcac atcccccctt cgccagctgg cgtaatagcg
     7861 aagaggcccg caccgatcgc ccttcccaac agttgcgtag cctgaatggc gaatgggnnn
     7921 nnnnnnnnnn nnnnnnnnnn nnnnnnnnnn nnnnnnnnnn nnnnnnnnnn nnnnnnnnnn
     7981 nnnnnnnnnn nnnnnnnnnn nnnnnnnnnn nnnnnnnnnn nnnnnnnnnn nnnnnnnnnn
     8041 ncnnnnnnnn nnnnnnnnnn nnnnnnnnnn nnnnnnnnnn nnnnnnnnnn nnnnnnnnnn
     8101 nnnnnnnnnn nnnnnnnnnn nnnnnnnnnn nnnannnnnn nnnnnnnnnn nnnnnnnnnn
     8161 nnnnnnnnnn nnnnnnnnnn nnncctttga cgttggagtc cacgttcttt aatagtggac
     8221 tcttgttcca aactggaaca acactcaacc ctatctcggt ctattctttt gatttataag
     8281 ggattttgcc gatttcggcc tattggttaa aaaatgagct gatttaacaa aaatttaacg
     8341 cgaattttaa caaaatatta acgtttacaa tttcaggtgg cacttttcgg ggaaatgtgc
     8401 gcggaacccc tatttgttta tttttctaaa tacattcaaa tatgtatccg ctcatgagac
     8461 aataaccctg ataaatgctt caataatatt gaaaaaggaa gagtatgagt attcaacatt
     8521 tccgtgtcgc ccttattccc ttttttgcgg cattttgcct tcctgttttt gctcacccag
     8581 aaacgctggt gaaagtaaaa gatgctgaag atcagttggg tgcacgagtg ggttacatcg
     8641 aactggatct caacagcggt aagatccttg agagttttcg ccccgaagaa cgttttccaa
     8701 tgatgagcac ttttaaagtt ctgctatgtg gcgcggtatt atcccgtatt gacgccgggc
     8761 aagagcaact cggtcgccgc atacactatt ctcagaatga cttggttgag tactcaccag
     8821 tcacagaaaa gcatcttacg gatggcatga cagtaagaga attatgcagt gctgccataa
     8881 gcatgagtga taacactgcg gccaacttac ttctgacaac gatcggagga ccgaaggagc
     8941 taaccgcttt ttttcacaac atgggggatc atgtaactcg ccttgatcgt tgggaaccgg
     9001 agctgaatga agccatacca aacgacgagc gtgacaccac gatgcctgta gcaatggcaa
     9061 caacgttgcg caaactatta actggcgaac tacttactct agcttcccgg caacaattaa
     9121 tagactggat ggaggcggat aaagttgcag gaccacttct gcgctcggcc cttccggctg
     9181 gctggtttat tgctgataaa tctggagccg gtgagcgtgg gtctcgcggt atcattgcag
     9241 cactggggcc agatggtaag ccctcccgta tcgtagttat ctacacgacg ggcagtcagg
     9301 caactatgga tgaacgaaat agacagatcg ctgagatagg tgcctcactg attaagcatt
     9361 ggtaactgtc agaccaagtt tactcatata tactttagat tgatttaaaa cttcattttt
     9421 aatttaaaag gatctaggtg aagatccttt ttgataatct catgaccaaa atcccttaac
     9481 gtgagttttc gttccactga gcgtcagacc ccgtagaaaa gatcaaagga tcttcttgag
     9541 atcctttttt tctgcgcgta atctgctgct tgcaaacaaa aaaaccaccg ctaccagcgg
     9601 tggtttgttt gccggatcaa gagctaccaa ctctttttcc gaaggtaact ggcttcagca
     9661 gagcgcagat accaaatact gtccttctag tgtagccgta gttaggccac cacttcaaga
     9721 actctgtagc accgcctaca tacctcgctc tgctaatcct gttaccagtg gctgctgcca
     9781 gtggcgataa gtcgtgtctt accgggttgg actcaagacg atagttaccg gataaggcgc
     9841 agcggtcggg ctgaacgggg ggttcgtgca cacagcccag cttggagcga acgacctaca
     9901 ccgaactgag atacctacag cgtgagcatt gagaaagcgc cacgcttccc gaagggagaa
     9961 aggcggacag gtatccggta agcggcaggg tcggaacagg agagcgcacg agggagcttc
    10021 caggggggaa cgcctggtat ctttatagtc ctgtcgggtt tcgccacctc tgacttgagc
    10081 gtcgattttt gtgatgctcg tcaggggggc cgagcctatg gaaaaacgcc agcaacgcgg
    10141 cctttttacg gttcctggcc ttttgctggc cttttgctca catgttcttt cctgcgttat
    10201 cccctgattc tgtggataac cgtattaccg cctttgagtg agctgatacc gctcgccgca
    10261 gccgaacgac cgagcgcagc gagtcagtga gcgaggaagc ggaagagcgc ccaatacgca
    10321 aaccgcctct ccccgcgcgt tggccgattc attaatgcag ctggcacgac aggtttcccg
    10381 actggaaagc gggcagtgag cgcaacgcaa ttaatgtgag ttacctcact cattaggcac
    10441 cccaggcttt acactttatg cttccggctc ctatgttgtg tggaattgtg agcggataac
    10501 aatttcacac aggaaacagc tatgaccatg attacgccaa gctcggaat
//
