>Addgene plasmid #1510 | BK48 | addgene partial sequence | sequence record 16651 | 1510_m13reverse
GCCGATACCTCCTAAGGGACAAAAGCTCCAAATCGTCTTCCGCTCTGAAAAACGAAAGTGGACCTTTGAC
ATCCGAAAAAATGGGCGAAAAAATGAAATTGAGCTTTTTGGGTCGAAAAAAATGTTTTTAGAATGCTGAG
AACACGTTAAACACGAAGATCATATTTATTTTGAGACCCGGATGCTCTGAAAATGTCTGACATAGATTTA
AAAAAGCATATATATATTTTTCATTTTCAACGTGAAAGTTTTGTGCAACTTTATAGAATCTCCTATTGGC
ACATTGTTTTTTATTTAACTGAGGCAGTTTTTGAACACCTTTTTGAAACTTTGAATCTCTTTGAAGTATA
CTGTCGAAAAGACTGACTTGAGCGTTCGAAATGCCAGAAGAAAACTATATTTGAATCTCGCGCTAAATTG
AGAAATGCAACCGCGCTCCACTGGACAATTGGAAAAAAAATTTATTCGGAGGCGACAACGGTATTTTCGA
AATTGATTTTCTGTGTATTTTCTCATTTTTTATAAATTCTTCTTTGATTTATCGTTCGTTTGTGAGAAAT
TTAATTGTATTCAAACTTTTTTATAGTAAGATGTCGTCGAGTCGGTCACAATCACCTGAAACTCCAAAGG
CAGCCAGTGAGGAACGTGAAGAAGAAGAAAAAGAGTCATCTGAACAGGTTTGATTTTCTTTCTGGTCAAA
AAGATGAAATTATTGATTTTCAGCCAGATACTCCCAAAACTAGCAGCGAGAAGTCTGCAAGTCGTTCACA
GTCGCCCAGAGAATCGCGGGAAGTGAGCCAAGAGGTATGTTTTTCAAAAATCAATAACTGATCATAATTT
TTATTGTTTGGTGAATTTAAGAAAATAATATTCGAAAATTCCCTCTGAATTATCCAGATNGCAGTATTAA
TTTCGAGAAAAATTGAGATATNCNTAGAGCTATTGNAAANTTTTCCTGGANTTNCCGACTGGAACCTNCG
GAAAATCCAGGAGAAAATCNAGGAAAAGGATGACGGGGAAGAATCNGCCNGGCCCACCGAACAGCTATAG
AAGCCCGGGAAACTTCNCCNGCCCCCAAAAGGNCCCANGGANACCNGGTTTGNCCAAAGCCTCCCGGCNN
ATAANTNCCCNTTCCNATTTTTCCNAAAANNCCAAGNCCCCGGAAAAATCCCCGGGTGAAAAANGGNNTA
AGGGGAAANAACTTTNCCNGGGGNGTGNCCCNNTTCTGGNTGAAATAAAGGGGGGGGTTAAGGGGCCCAA
NTTTCCNCCCCGGGAAAGGGGGANGGNA
